Addgene plasmid #249393: EBOV Zeo-eGFP minigenome
Purpose: T7-driven EBOV minigenome vRNA with Zeo-eGFP reporter selection cassette
Depositing lab: Amy Kistler. Depositing organization: Chan Zuckerberg Biohub.
Backbone
  Vector backbone: pUC57
  Backbone manufacturer: Genscript
  Backbone size w/o insert (bp): 2942
  Total vector size (bp): 5391
  Vector type: Bacterial Expression
Growth in bacteria
  Bacterial resistance: Ampicillin, 100 μg/mL
  Growth temperature: 37°C
  Growth strain: DH5alpha
  Copy number: High Copy
Gene/Insert
  Gene/Insert name: Zeocin-eGFP fusion gene flanked by EBOV 5'UTR and 3'UTR (alt name: EBOV Zeo-eGFP minigenome)
  Species: Ebola virus/H.sapiens-tc/COD/1976/Yambuku-Mayinga
  Insert size (bp): 2441
  GenBank ID: NC_002549.1 Zaire ebolavirus isolate Ebola virus/H.sapiens-tc/COD/1976/Yambuku-Mayinga, complete genome
  Promoter: T7
  Cloning method: Gene Synthesis
  Sequencing primers: 5′ GTAAAACGACGGCCAGT; 3′ ccgtcgactgcagaggcctgc
Terms and licenses: Academic/Nonprofit Terms; Industry Terms: Not Available to Industry
Depositor comments: Please visit https://doi.org/10.1101/2025.01.09.632058 for bioRxiv preprint.
How to cite: EBOV Zeo-eGFP minigenome was a gift from Amy Kistler (Addgene plasmid # 249393 ; http://n2t.net/addgene:249393 ; RRID:Addgene_249393)
