[The description below was written by a language model from this plasmid's Addgene catalogue record and pLannotate feature annotations shown in this document.]
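Description:
EBOV Zeo-eGFP minigenome is a 5.4 kb, gene-synthesised plasmid built on the high-copy pUC57 cloning backbone. It is propagated in E. coli through the ColE1/pUC origin and selected with ampicillin via the β-lactamase gene and its native promoter. Remnants of the lacZα/lac promoter-operator region and short bom, rop and lacI fragments are backbone leftovers with no role in the payload. Although catalogued as a bacterial expression vector, its function is to act as a transcription template for an Ebola virus (Zaire ebolavirus, Mayinga isolate) minigenome.

The roughly 2.4 kb insert places a T7 promoter upstream of a cassette in which a fusion of the bleomycin/Zeocin resistance gene (ble, from Streptoalloteichus hindustanus) and EGFP is flanked by the non-coding terminal regions of the EBOV genome, described in the record as the 5′ and 3′ UTRs. These viral segments are not annotated in the feature table but presumably fill the unannotated gaps on either side of the reporter. The ble and EGFP coding sequences lie on the opposite strand to the T7 promoter, so T7 RNA polymerase produces a negative-sense, vRNA-like transcript, consistent with the stated purpose. A hepatitis delta virus ribozyme downstream self-cleaves to generate a precise end on the RNA, and a rabbit β-globin poly(A) signal follows it.

Because the reporter is antisense in the primary transcript, Zeocin resistance and green fluorescence should appear only when the viral polymerase complex recognises the terminal sequences and transcribes the minigenome. In minigenome systems generally, that complex and T7 polymerase are supplied in trans; the record does not list helper constructs. The design gives a non-infectious readout of EBOV replication and transcription and allows both fluorescence scoring and drug selection of active cells.
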