Features (pLannotate 1.2.2; 15 found; start..end, strand, type, name):
    137..236     +  misc_feature   bom (fragment): basis of mobility region from pBR322
    242..399     -  CDS            lacZα (fragment): LacZα fragment of β-galactosidase; lacZ fragment
    486..504     +  promoter       T7 promoter: promoter for bacteriophage T7 RNA polymerase
   1243..1959    -  CDS            EGFP: EGFP is a basic (constitutively fluorescent) green fluorescent protein published in 1996, derived from Aequorea victoria. It is reported to be a rapidly-maturing weak dimer with moderate acid sensitivity.
   1990..2361    -  CDS            ble: BLE_STRHI - Experimental evidence at protein level: Swiss-Prot protein existence level 1. Binding protein with a strong affinity to the bleomycin family of antibiotics. From Streptoalloteichus hindustanus.
   2846..2937    +  ncRNA          HDV ribozyme: Accession: RF00094 - Hepatitis delta virus ribozyme
   3026..3081    +  polyA_signal   β-globin poly(A) signal: rabbit β-globin polyadenylation signal (Gil and Proudfoot, 1987)
   3194..3210    -  protein_bind   lac operator: The lac repressor binds to the lac operator to inhibit transcription in E. coli. This inhibition can be relieved by adding lactose or isopropyl-β-D-thiogalactopyranoside (IPTG). lac repressor encoded by lacI
   3218..3248    -  promoter       lac promoter: promoter for the E. coli lac operon
   3263..3284    -  protein_bind   CAP binding site: CAP binding activates transcription in the presence of cAMP. E. coli catabolite activator protein
   3297..3389    -  CDS            lacI (fragment): lac repressor; lacI; The lac repressor binds to the lac operator to inhibit transcription in E. coli. This inhibition can be relieved by adding lactose or isopropyl-β-D-thiogalactopyranoside (IPTG).
   3572..4160    -  rep_origin     ori: high-copy-number ColE1/pMB1/pBR322/pUC origin of replication
   4331..5191    -  CDS            AmpR: β-lactamase; bla; confers resistance to ampicillin, carbenicillin, and related antibiotics
   5192..5296    -  promoter       AmpR promoter: bla
   5391..35      +  CDS            rop (fragment) (across the origin): Rop protein, which maintains plasmids at low copy number; rop
>Addgene plasmid #249393 | EBOV Zeo-eGFP minigenome | addgene full sequence | sequence record 496342 | Addgene NGS Result
TCGCGCGTTTCGGTGATGACGGTGAAAACCTCTGACACATGCAGCTCCCGGAGACGGTCACAGCTTGTCT
GTAAGCGGATGCCGGGAGCAGACAAGCCCGTCAGGGCGCGTCAGCGGGTGTTGGCGGGTGTCGGGGCTGG
CTTAACTATGCGGCATCAGAGCAGATTGTACTGAGAGTGCACCATATGCGGTGTGAAATACCGCACAGAT
GCGTAAGGAGAAAATACCGCATCAGGCGCCATTCGCCATTCAGGCTGCGCAACTGTTGGGAAGGGCGATC
GGTGCGGGCCTCTTCGCTATTACGCCAGCTGGCGAAAGGGGGATGTGCTGCAAGGCGATTAAGTTGGGTA
ACGCCAGGGTTTTCCCAGTCACGACGTTGTAAAACGACGGCCAGTGAATTCGAGCTCGGTACCTCGCGAA
TGCATCTAGATGGTCTCATATGCTCGAGGGTACCCCCGGGGAGCTCTTAATTAATCGATGCTAGCTAATA
CGACTCACTATAGGACACACAAAAAAGAAGAAATAGATTTATTTTTAAATTTTTGTGTGCGACCATTTTT
CCAGGAATCCTTTTTGCAACGTTTATTCTGGCGAGCCTTCTGATGAGCGTGGTCAATGTCTTAATTATCA
TTAACACGAAGATTATTATCTAGTCTGCTATATTGTAAAGAAGGTATTTCTGATTTTACAGTCCTGCCTT
TTCTTTTAATTTTATCATTCTGTATGAAATAGTAGCTTACTAGACAAAAATGTTAAGGTTATTACACCTA
ATCTCTTATTTTACACAAAGATTAAGGCTATCACCGTTTTTAAAACGACAAATTAAAGTAATGATAATTA
TAAAAAACTTAATCTTAAAGATCAATTTTGTTTTAAGAAGTTGTGTTATCAACCAAAACACTATTCCATC
TGACAGGATATTGATACAACATTATTATATCAATAACAATATGAGCCCAGACCTTTCGTTAAAGCTTAAT
TATAAAGAGTGCAGAGTTTATTATGTTGCGTTAAATTCATTGCGGCAGTAATATGTCACACATGCTGCAT
TGTGAATTTTTTGATTATCACGCAGGGAGAGAGGCTAAATATAGTATATAATATAGGGACTCCTTTCGTT
ATTTAAATAGTTGTTTATTGAGATTAGATCAATATGATGTATGAGAGCAATTTATGAGTTTTTTATAATC
TGTATGTTAATAACCAACCTTTGCAAGTATCAGGATACTATGCGGCCGCTCACTTGTACAGCTCGTCCAT
GCCGAGAGTGATCCCGGCGGCGGTCACGAACTCCAGCAGGACCATGTGATCGCGCTTCTCGTTGGGGTCT
TTGCTCAGGGCGGACTGGGTGCTCAGGTAGTGGTTGTCGGGCAGCAGCACGGGGCCGTCGCCGATGGGGG
TGTTCTGCTGGTAGTGGTCGGCGAGCTGCACGCTGCCGTCCTCGATGTTGTGGCGGATCTTGAAGTTCAC
CTTGATGCCGTTCTTCTGCTTGTCGGCCATGATATAGACGTTGTGGCTGTTGTAGTTGTACTCCAGCTTG
TGCCCCAGGATGTTGCCGTCCTCCTTGAAGTCGATGCCCTTCAGCTCGATGCGGTTCACCAGGGTGTCGC
CCTCGAACTTCACCTCGGCGCGGGTCTTGTAGTTGCCGTCGTCCTTGAAGAAGATGGTGCGCTCCTGGAC
GTAGCCTTCGGGCATGGCGGACTTGAAGAAGTCGTGCTGCTTCATGTGGTCGGGGTAGCGGCTGAAGCAC
TGCACGCCGTAGGTCAGGGTGGTCACGAGGGTGGGCCAGGGCACGGGCAGCTTGCCGGTGGTGCAGATGA
ACTTCAGGGTCAGCTTGCCGTAGGTGGCATCGCCCTCGCCCTCGCCGGACACGCTGAACTTGTGGCCGTT
TACGTCGCCGTCCAGCTCGACCAGGATGGGCACCACCCCGGTGAACAGCTCCTCGCCCTTGCTCACCATG
CTGCCGCTACCGCTACCGCTGCCGCTACCATCTTGTTCTTCAGCAACAAAATGAACACAATTTCCAGCTG
GATCTCTCAAAGCAAATTCTCTACCCCATGGCTGTTCACCAATCTCGGTCATAGCTGGACCAGAAGCATC
TCTGAAGTTTGTAGATACAACTTCTGACCATTCAGCATATAATTCATCTAAACCCCTGACCCAGACCCAA
GCCAATGTATTATCAGGGACAACTTGATCTTGGACTGCTGAGATAAATAAAGTAACGTCATCCCTGACAA
CACCAGCAAAATCGTCCTCAACAAAGTCTCTTGAGAATCCTAACCTATCTGTCCAAAACTCTACAGCACC
TGCAACATCCCTAGCTGTTAAAACAGGAACGGCAGATGTTAATTTAGCCATCATACGCGTATGAGACATA
CTCGGAATTTTGTGATTCCGAGCAATTTGTCTTTTAACTATTTCCAATGTTTTACCCCAAGCTTTAGGGT
TGTTGAATCTTCAATCCCCTAAGTGTTCAAGTTCAAAACCAAGGTTAATTCTCAATCTTGCTTGTTTGAC
TGTGAACTAATGCTGTCCTTTAACAATAATGTTTCTATTAAGGTTGTTGGATCACCCTGCAGAGTCTGAG
GTGGAACTTGTGATGTGATAAGACCTAGGTGTTGACAAGGGATTTTCAACTGAGCACACTGATGCCCTTG
CTCCCTTCGGAGACCTAGGTTGTTCTCTATCTTTGTGATGTGGCTCTGAAACAAACCAGGTGTGATTACA
GTAACAATTTCAATTTAAATTCCGATATAAATTTCAATGAGAGGAAAATTATTAATCTTCCTCATAGTTA
TTCGCACACAAAAGATCCTAAAAATTCTTCTTTCTTTTTGTGTGTCCGGGGTCGGCATGGCATCTCCACC
TCCTCGCGGTCCGACCTGGGCATCCGAAGGAGGACGTCGTCCACTCGGATGGCTAAGGGAGAGCTCCCTA
GATCGGAACTCGCTAGCAGATCTTTTTCCCTCTGCCAAAAATTATGGGGACATCATGAAGCCCCTTGAGC
ATCTGACTTCTGGCTAATAAAGGAAATTTATTTTCATTGCAATAGTGTGTTGGAATTTTTTGTGTCTCTC
ACTCGGAAGGACATATGGGGGATCCTGAGACCATCGGATCCCGGGCCCGTCGACTGCAGAGGCCTGCATG
CAAGCTTGGCGTAATCATGGTCATAGCTGTTTCCTGTGTGAAATTGTTATCCGCTCACAATTCCACACAA
CATACGAGCCGGAAGCATAAAGTGTAAAGCCTGGGGTGCCTAATGAGTGAGCTAACTCACATTAATTGCG
TTGCGCTCACTGCCCGCTTTCCAGTCGGGAAACCTGTCGTGCCAGCTGCATTAATGAATCGGCCAACGCG
CGGGGAGAGGCGGTTTGCGTATTGGGCGCTCTTCCGCTTCCTCGCTCACTGACTCGCTGCGCTCGGTCGT
TCGGCTGCGGCGAGCGGTATCAGCTCACTCAAAGGCGGTAATACGGTTATCCACAGAATCAGGGGATAAC
GCAGGAAAGAACATGTGAGCAAAAGGCCAGCAAAAGGCCAGGAACCGTAAAAAGGCCGCGTTGCTGGCGT
TTTTCCATAGGCTCCGCCCCCCTGACGAGCATCACAAAAATCGACGCTCAAGTCAGAGGTGGCGAAACCC
GACAGGACTATAAAGATACCAGGCGTTTCCCCCTGGAAGCTCCCTCGTGCGCTCTCCTGTTCCGACCCTG
CCGCTTACCGGATACCTGTCCGCCTTTCTCCCTTCGGGAAGCGTGGCGCTTTCTCATAGCTCACGCTGTA
GGTATCTCAGTTCGGTGTAGGTCGTTCGCTCCAAGCTGGGCTGTGTGCACGAACCCCCCGTTCAGCCCGA
CCGCTGCGCCTTATCCGGTAACTATCGTCTTGAGTCCAACCCGGTAAGACACGACTTATCGCCACTGGCA
GCAGCCACTGGTAACAGGATTAGCAGAGCGAGGTATGTAGGCGGTGCTACAGAGTTCTTGAAGTGGTGGC
CTAACTACGGCTACACTAGAAGAACAGTATTTGGTATCTGCGCTCTGCTGAAGCCAGTTACCTTCGGAAA
AAGAGTTGGTAGCTCTTGATCCGGCAAACAAACCACCGCTGGTAGCGGTGGTTTTTTTGTTTGCAAGCAG
CAGATTACGCGCAGAAAAAAAGGATCTCAAGAAGATCCTTTGATCTTTTCTACGGGGTCTGACGCTCAGT
GGAACGAAAACTCACGTTAAGGGATTTTGGTCATGAGATTATCAAAAAGGATCTTCACCTAGATCCTTTT
AAATTAAAAATGAAGTTTTAAATCAATCTAAAGTATATATGAGTAAACTTGGTCTGACAGTTACCAATGC
TTAATCAGTGAGGCACCTATCTCAGCGATCTGTCTATTTCGTTCATCCATAGTTGCCTGACTCCCCGTCG
TGTAGATAACTACGATACGGGAGGGCTTACCATCTGGCCCCAGTGCTGCAATGATACCGCGAGACCCACG
CTCACCGGCTCCAGATTTATCAGCAATAAACCAGCCAGCCGGAAGGGCCGAGCGCAGAAGTGGTCCTGCA
ACTTTATCCGCCTCCATCCAGTCTATTAATTGTTGCCGGGAAGCTAGAGTAAGTAGTTCGCCAGTTAATA
GTTTGCGCAACGTTGTTGCCATTGCTACAGGCATCGTGGTGTCACGCTCGTCGTTTGGTATGGCTTCATT
CAGCTCCGGTTCCCAACGATCAAGGCGAGTTACATGATCCCCCATGTTGTGCAAAAAAGCGGTTAGCTCC
TTCGGTCCTCCGATCGTTGTCAGAAGTAAGTTGGCCGCAGTGTTATCACTCATGGTTATGGCAGCACTGC
ATAATTCTCTTACTGTCATGCCATCCGTAAGATGCTTTTCTGTGACTGGTGAGTACTCAACCAAGTCATT
CTGAGAATAGTGTATGCGGCGACCGAGTTGCTCTTGCCCGGCGTCAATACGGGATAATACCGCGCCACAT
AGCAGAACTTTAAAAGTGCTCATCATTGGAAAACGTTCTTCGGGGCGAAAACTCTCAAGGATCTTACCGC
TGTTGAGATCCAGTTCGATGTAACCCACTCGTGCACCCAACTGATCTTCAGCATCTTTTACTTTCACCAG
CGTTTCTGGGTGAGCAAAAACAGGAAGGCAAAATGCCGCAAAAAAGGGAATAAGGGCGACACGGAAATGT
TGAATACTCATACTCTTCCTTTTTCAATATTATTGAAGCATTTATCAGGGTTATTGTCTCATGAGCGGAT
ACATATTTGAATGTATTTAGAAAAATAAACAAATAGGGGTTCCGCGCACATTTCCCCGAAAAGTGCCACC
TGACGTCTAAGAAACCATTATTATCATGACATTAACCTATAAAAATAGGCGTATCACGAGGCCCTTTCGT
C
